>Addgene plasmid #14586 | pEF-HA-NBP1 (P#1261) | addgene partial sequence | sequence record 21174 | 14586 with EF1a-fwd
GTGTCGTGAGGATTCTCTAGAATGTACCCATACGATGTTCCAGATTACGCTGATATCCGAGGTGCTGTGG
ATGCTGCTGTCCCCACCAATATTATTGCTGCCAAGGCTGCAGAAGTTCGTGCAAACAAAGTCAACTGGCA
ATCCTATCTTCAGGGACAGATGATTTCTGCTGAAGATTGTGAGTTTATTCAGAGGTTTGAAATGAAACGA
AGCCCTGAAGAGAAGCAAGAGATGCTTCAAACTGAAGGCAGCCAGTGTGCTAAAACATTTATAAATCTGA
TGACTCATATCTGCAAAGAACAGACCGTTCAGTATATACTAACTATGGTGGATGATATGCTGCAGGAAAA
TCATCAGCGTGTTAGCATTTTCTTTGACTATGCAAGATGTAGCAAGAACACTGCGTGGCCCTACTTTCTG
CCAATGTTGAATCGCCAGGATCCCTTCACTGTTCATATGGCAGCAAGAATTATTGCCAAGTTAGCAGCTT
GGGGAAAAGAACTGATGGAAGGCAGTGACTTAAATTACTATTTCAATTGGATAAAAACTCAGCTGAGTTC
ACAGAAACTGCGTGGTAGCGGTGTTGCTGTTGAAACAGGAACAGTCTCTTCAAGTGATAGTTCGCAGTAT
GTGCAGTGCGTGGCCGGGTGTTTGCAGCTGATGCTCCGGGTCAATGAGTACCGCTTTGCTTGGGTGGAAG
CAGATGGGGTAAATTGCATAATGGGAGTGTTGAGTAACAAGTGTGGCTNTCNNNTCCAGNNNCAANNGAT
TTTTTTCAATATGGNNTCCTGGNATTCAGTCCTCAAATGNTG
