[The description below was written by a language model from this plasmid's Addgene catalogue record.]
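Description:
pEF-HA-NBP1 is a mammalian expression plasmid built on the pEF-BOS backbone (about 5.5 kb without insert) that carries the human ATP6V1H coding region, roughly 1.5 kb. This gene encodes the H subunit of the V1 domain of the vacuolar/lysosomal H+-ATPase, also known as NBP1 (Nef binding protein 1), VMA13 or SFD. The plasmid is propagated in E. coli under ampicillin selection. The record lists the copy number as unknown and names neither the bacterial origin of replication nor any marker for selection in mammalian cells.

The NBP1 coding region was amplified by PCR with a 5′ primer supplying an XbaI site and an HA epitope tag and a 3′ primer supplying a ClaI site. It was then cloned between the XbaI and ClaI sites, both of which remain intact. The product is therefore NBP1 with an N-terminal HA tag, which can be detected or immunoprecipitated with anti-HA antibodies. The promoter is not listed explicitly, but the pEF-BOS backbone and the EF1a forward sequencing primer point to the human EF-1α promoter, a strong constitutive element active in many mammalian cell types.

The associated study concerns the interaction between HIV-1 Nef and the vacuolar ATPase and its role in CD4 internalization. This suggests the construct serves to express tagged NBP1 in transfected mammalian cells for binding, co-precipitation or functional assays with Nef. No feature table was provided, so other backbone elements cannot be confirmed from the record.
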