Addgene plasmid #14586: pEF-HA-NBP1 (P#1261)
Depositing lab: Matija Peterlin. Publication: Interactions between HIV1 Nef and vacuolar ATPase facilitate the internalization of CD4. Lu X, Yu H, Liu SH, Brodsky FM, Peterlin BM. Immunity. 1998 May . 8(5):647-56. 10.1016/S1074-7613(00)80569-5 PubMed 9620685.
Backbone
  Vector backbone: pEF-BOS
  Backbone size w/o insert (bp): 5500
  Vector type: Mammalian Expression
Growth in bacteria
  Bacterial resistance: Ampicillin, 100 μg/mL
  Growth temperature: 37°C
  Growth strain: DH5alpha
  Copy number: Unknown
Gene/Insert
  Gene/Insert name: ATPase, H+ transporting, lysosomal 50/57kDa, V1 subunit H (alt names: NBP1, VMA13; CGI-11; MSTP042; SFDbeta; SFDalpha; Nef binding protein 1)
  Species: H. sapiens (human)
  Insert size (bp): 1500
  Entrez Gene: ATP6V1H (a.k.a. CGI-11, MSTP042, NBP1, SFD, SFDalpha, SFDbeta, VMA13)
  Tag / fusion protein: HA (N terminal on insert)
  Cloning method: Restriction Enzyme; 5′ cloning site XbaI (not destroyed); 3′ cloning site ClaI (not destroyed)
  Sequencing primers: 5′ EF1a forward
Terms and licenses: Academic/Nonprofit Terms; Industry Terms: Not Available to Industry
Depositor comments: The coding region of NBP1 was amplified by PCR using primers containing the XbaI site and the HA tag at the 5' end and the ClaI site at the 3' end.
How to cite: pEF-HA-NBP1 (P#1261) was a gift from Matija Peterlin (Addgene plasmid # 14586 ; http://n2t.net/addgene:14586 ; RRID:Addgene_14586)
